Addgene plasmid #207182: pLV-SV40p-gI-BlastR
Purpose: (Empty Backbone) Gateway compatible Lentiviral Expression Plasmid SV40p-IRES-BlastR
Depositing lab: David Bersten. Depositing organization: Adelaide University. Publication: dFLASH; dual FLuorescent transcription factor Activity Sensor for Histone integrated live-cell reporting and high-content screening. Allen TP, Roennfeldt AE, Reckdharajkumar M, Liu M, Quinn RJ, Russell DL, Peet DJ, Whitelaw ML, Bersten DC. bioRxiv 2023.11.21.568191 10.1101/2023.11.21.568191.
Backbone
  Vector backbone: pLV
  Backbone manufacturer: inhouse
  Vector type: Mammalian Expression, Lentiviral
  Selectable markers: Blasticidin
Growth in bacteria
  Bacterial resistance: Ampicillin, 100 μg/mL
  Growth temperature: 37°C
  Growth strain: ccdB Survival
  Copy number: High Copy
Gene/Insert
  Gene/Insert name: Empty
  Cloning method: Gibson Cloning
  Sequencing primers: 5′ NA
Terms and licenses: Academic/Nonprofit Terms; Industry Terms: Not Available to Industry
Depositor comments: Please visit https://doi.org/10.1101/2023.11.21.568191 for bioRxiv preprint.
How to cite: pLV-SV40p-gI-BlastR was a gift from David Bersten (Addgene plasmid # 207182 ; http://n2t.net/addgene:207182 ; RRID:Addgene_207182)
