[The description below was written by a language model from this plasmid's Addgene catalogue record and pLannotate feature annotations shown in this document.]
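Description:
pLV-SV40p-gI-BlastR is an empty Gateway destination vector built on an in-house pLV lentiviral backbone for stable expression of a gene of interest in mammalian cells. It is a third-generation-style, self-inactivating transfer plasmid. An RSV promoter drives a truncated HIV-1 5' LTR, followed by the Ψ packaging signal with a partial gag sequence, the Rev response element and the cPPT/CTS. The viral genome ends in a ΔU3 3' LTR with a downstream SV40 polyadenylation signal. In bacteria the plasmid replicates from a high-copy ColE1/pUC-type origin and carries ampicillin resistance. Because it contains an intact ccdB toxin gene, it has to be maintained in a ccdB-tolerant strain.

The expression unit starts with the SV40 enhancer/early promoter, which sits upstream of a Gateway cassette flanked by attR1 and attR2. The cassette holds a chloramphenicol resistance gene and ccdB. In an LR recombination reaction with an entry clone, the cassette is replaced by the chosen open reading frame, and loss of ccdB provides counter-selection against unrecombined vector in standard strains. Downstream of attR2, an EMCV IRES precedes the blasticidin S deaminase gene, so the inserted gene and the blasticidin marker are translated from one bicistronic SV40-driven transcript. This links drug selection of transduced cells to expression of the insert. The region after the marker is annotated with hepatitis B virus-derived sequence, including a post-transcriptional regulatory element and an overlapping X reading frame, which presumably serves to enhance transcript expression. Small fragments annotated as oriP, TcR, lac and T3 elements appear to be backbone remnants. The plasmid was deposited alongside work on a fluorescent transcription factor activity reporter system, but the record does not state its specific role in that work.
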