Features (pLannotate 1.2.2; 34 found; start..end, strand, type, name):
      4..110     +  rep_origin     mini-oriP (fragment): internally truncated variant of the Epstein-Barr virus oriP replication origin (Tanaka et al., 1999)
    120..158     -  CDS            TcR (fragment): tetracycline efflux protein; tet; confers resistance to tetracycline
    159..180     +  protein_bind   CAP binding site: CAP binding activates transcription in the presence of cAMP. E. coli catabolite activator protein
    195..225     +  promoter       lac promoter: promoter for the E. coli lac operon
    233..249     +  protein_bind   lac operator: The lac repressor binds to the lac operator to inhibit transcription in E. coli. This inhibition can be relieved by adding lactose or isopropyl-β-D-thiogalactopyranoside (IPTG). lac repressor encoded by lacI
    294..312     +  promoter       T3 promoter: promoter for bacteriophage T3 RNA polymerase
    340..566     +  promoter       RSV promoter: Rous sarcoma virus enhancer/promoter
    567..747     +  LTR            5' LTR (truncated): truncated 5' long terminal repeat (LTR) from HIV-1
    794..919     +  misc_feature   HIV-1 Ψ: packaging signal of human immunodeficiency virus type 1
    903..1266    +  CDS            HIV-1 gag (fragment): gag protein from human immunodeficiency virus 1; gag
   1412..1645    +  misc_feature   RRE: The Rev response element (RRE) of HIV-1 allows for Rev-dependent mRNA export from the nucleus to the cytoplasm.
   2022..2122    +  CDS            Rev (fragment): human immunodeficiency virus 1 (HIV-1) Rev protein; rev; enhances nuclear export of unspliced and incompletely spliced viral mRNAs
   2136..2253    +  misc_feature   cPPT/CTS: central polypurine tract and central termination sequence of HIV-1
   2264..2593    +  promoter       SV40 promoter: SV40 enhancer and early promoter
   2627..2751    +  protein_bind   attR1: mutant version of attR; recombination site for the Gateway® LR reaction LR Clonase™
   2776..2806    +  promoter       lac UV5 promoter: E. coli lac promoter with an "up" mutation
   2830..2859    +  promoter       cat promoter (fragment): promoter of the E. coli cat gene encoding chloramphenicol acetyltransferase
   2860..3519    +  CDS            CmR: chloramphenicol acetyltransferase; cat; confers resistance to chloramphenicol
   3698..3856    +  CDS            ccdA (fragment): CCDA_ECO57 - Also known as H, letA. Experimental evidence at protein level: Swiss-Prot protein existence level 1. Antitoxin component of a type II toxin-antitoxin (TA) system which inhibits the post-segregational killing (PSK) of plasmid-free cells, also referred to as a plasmid addiction system. Binds to and blocks the activity of CcdB; will also remove bound CcdB protein from the CcdB-GyrA complex by forming a CcdA-CcdB complex, a process termed rejuvenation. Functions as a transcriptional corepressor for the ccdAB operon, repression also requires CcdB (By similarity). From Escherichia coli
   3861..4163    +  CDS            ccdB: CCDB_ECOLI - Also known as G, letB, letD. Experimental evidence at protein level: Swiss-Prot protein existence level 1. Toxic component of a type II toxin-antitoxin (TA) system, functioning in plasmid maintainence. Responsible for the post- segregational killing (PSK) of plasmid-free cells, also referred to as a plasmid addiction system. Half-life of over 2 hours. Cell killing by CcdB is accompanied by filamentation, defects in chromosome and plasmid segregation, defects in cell division, formation of anucleate cells, decreased DNA synthesis and plasmid loss. Interferes with the activity of DN
   4207..4331    -  protein_bind   attR2: mutant version of attR; recombination site for the Gateway® LR reaction LR Clonase™
   4476..4938    +  misc_feature   IRES: internal ribosome entry site (IRES) of the encephalomyocarditis virus (EMCV)
   4942..5340    +  CDS            BSD: blasticidin S deaminase; Aspergillus terreus BSD; confers resistance to blasticidin
   5347..5502    +  CDS            HBsAg (S) (fragment): major/small (S) envelope protein of hepatitis B virus hepatitis B surface antigen
   5817..6075    +  ncRNA          HBV PRE 1151-1410: Accession: RF02816 - Hepatitis B virus post-transcriptional regulatory element 1151-1410
   6041..6481    +  CDS            X: X_HBVD3 - Experimental evidence at protein level: Swiss-Prot protein existence level 1. Multifunctional protein that plays a role in silencing host antiviral defenses and promoting viral transcription. Does not seem to be essential for HBV infection. May be directly involved in development of cirrhosis and liver cancer (hepatocellular carcinoma). Most of cytosolic activities involve modulation of cytosolic calcium. The effect on apoptosis is controversial depending on the cell types in which the studies have been conducted. May induce apoptosis by localizing in mitochondria and causing loss of
   6503..6571    +  CDS            nef (fragment): NEF_HV1Z2 - Experimental evidence at protein level: Swiss-Prot protein existence level 1. Extracellular Nef protein targets CD4(+) T-lymphocytes for apoptosis by interacting with CXCR4 surface receptors. From Human immunodeficiency virus type 1 group M subtype D (isolate Z2/CDC-Z34) (HIV-1).
   6573..6806    +  LTR            3' LTR (ΔU3): self-inactivating 3' long terminal repeat (LTR) from HIV-1
   6878..6999    +  polyA_signal   SV40 poly(A) signal: SV40 polyadenylation signal
   7019..7123    +  promoter       SV40 promoter (fragment): SV40 early promoter
   7471..7575    +  promoter       AmpR promoter: bla
   7576..8436    +  CDS            AmpR: β-lactamase; bla; confers resistance to ampicillin, carbenicillin, and related antibiotics
   8607..9195    +  rep_origin     ori: high-copy-number ColE1/pMB1/pBR322/pUC origin of replication
   9241..3       -  CDS            TcR (fragment) (across the origin): tetracycline efflux protein; tet; confers resistance to tetracycline
>Addgene plasmid #207182 | pLV-SV40p-gI-BlastR | addgene full sequence | sequence record 413218 | Addgene NGS Result
CGATAACCCTAATTCGATAGCATATGCTTCCCGTTGGGTAACATATGCTATTGAATTAGGGTTAGTCTGG
ATAGTATATACTACTACCCGGGAAGCATATGCTACCCGTTTAGGGTTCACCGGTGATGCCGGCCACGATG
CGTCCGGCGTAGAGGATCTAATGTGAGTTAGCTCACTCATTAGGCACCCCAGGCTTTACACTTTATGCTT
CCGGCTCGTATGTTGTGTGGAATTGTGAGCGGATAACAATTTCACACAGGAAACAGCTATGACCATGATT
ACGCCAAGCGCGCAATTAACCCTCACTAAAGGGAACAAAAGCTGGAGCTGCAAGCTTAATGTAGTCTTAT
GCAATACTCTTGTAGTCTTGCAACATGGTAACGATGAGTTAGCAACATGCCTTACAAGGAGAGAAAAAGC
ACCGTGCATGCCGATTGGTGGAAGTAAGGTGGTACGATCGTGCCTTATTAGGAAGGCAACAGACGGGTCT
GACATGGATTGGACGAACCACTGAATTGCCGCATTGCAGAGATATTGTATTTAAGTGCCTAGCTCGATAC
ATAAACGGGTCTCTCTGGTTAGACCAGATCTGAGCCTGGGAGCTCTCTGGCTAACTAGGGAACCCACTGC
TTAAGCCTCAATAAAGCTTGCCTTGAGTGCTTCAAGTAGTGTGTGCCCGTCTGTTGTGTGACTCTGGTAA
CTAGAGATCCCTCAGACCCTTTTAGTCAGTGTGGAAAATCTCTAGCAGTGGCGCCCGAACAGGGACTTGA
AAGCGAAAGGGAAACCAGAGGAGCTCTCTCGACGCAGGACTCGGCTTGCTGAAGCGCGCACGGCAAGAGG
CGAGGGGCGGCGACTGGTGAGTACGCCAAAAATTTTGACTAGCGGAGGCTAGAAGGAGAGAGATGGGTGC
GAGAGCGTCAGTATTAAGCGGGGGAGAATTAGATCGCGATGGGAAAAAATTCGGTTAAGGCCAGGGGGAA
AGAAAAAATATAAATTAAAACATATAGTATGGGCAAGCAGGGAGCTAGAACGATTCGCAGTTAATCCTGG
CCTGTTAGAAACATCAGAAGGCTGTAGACAAATACTGGGACAGCTACAACCATCCCTTCAGACAGGATCA
GAAGAACTTAGATCATTATATAATACAGTAGCAACCCTCTATTGTGTGCATCAAAGGATAGAGATAAAAG
ACACCAAGGAAGCTTTAGACAAGATAGAGGAAGAGCAAAACAAAAGTAAGACCACCGCACAGCAAGCGGC
CGCTGATCTTCAGACCTGGAGGAGGAGATATGAGGGACAATTGGAGAAGTGAATTATATAAATATAAAGT
AGTAAAAATTGAACCATTAGGAGTAGCACCCACCAAGGCAAAGAGAAGAGTGGTGCAGAGAGAAAAAAGA
GCAGTGGGAATAGGAGCTTTGTTCCTTGGGTTCTTGGGAGCAGCAGGAAGCACTATGGGCGCAGCGTCAA
TGACGCTGACGGTACAGGCCAGACAATTATTGTCTGGTATAGTGCAGCAGCAGAACAATTTGCTGAGGGC
TATTGAGGCGCAACAGCATCTGTTGCAACTCACAGTCTGGGGCATCAAGCAGCTCCAGGCAAGAATCCTG
GCTGTGGAAAGATACCTAAAGGATCAACAGCTCCTGGGGATTTGGGGTTGCTCTGGAAAACTCATTTGCA
CCACTGCTGTGCCTTGGAATGCTAGTTGGAGTAATAAATCTCTGGAACAGATTTGGAATCACACGACCTG
GATGGAGTGGGACAGAGAAATTAACAATTACACAAGCTTAATACACTCCTTAATTGAAGAATCGCAAAAC
CAGCAAGAAAAGAATGAACAAGAATTATTGGAATTAGATAAATGGGCAAGTTTGTGGAATTGGTTTAACA
TAACAAATTGGCTGTGGTATATAAAATTATTCATAATGATAGTAGGAGGCTTGGTAGGTTTAAGAATAGT
TTTTGCTGTACTTTCTATAGTGAATAGAGTTAGGCAGGGATATTCACCATTATCGTTTCAGACCCACCTC
CCAACCCCGAGGGGACCCGACAGGCCCGAAGGAATAGAAGAAGAAGGTGGAGAGAGAGACAGAGACAGAT
CCATTCGATTAGTGAACGGATCTCGACGGTATCGGTTTTAAAAGAAAAGGGGGGATTGGGGGGTACAGTG
CAGGGGAAAGAATAGTAGACATAATAGCAACAGACATACAAACTAAAGAATTACAAAAACAAATTACAAA
AATTCAAAATTTTATCGAGGAATGTGTGTCAGTTAGGGTGTGGAAAGTCCCCAGGCTCCCCAGCAGGCAG
AAGTATGCAAAGCATGCATCTCAATTAGTCAGCAACCAGGTGTGGAAAGTCCCCAGGCTCCCCAGCAGGC
AGAAGTATGCAAAGCATGCATCTCAATTAGTCAGCAACCATAGTCCCGCCCCTAACTCCGCCCATCCCGC
CCCTAACTCCGCCCAGTTCCGCCCATTCTCCGCCCCATGGCTGACTAATTTTTTTTATTTATGCAGAGGC
CGAGGCCGCCTCTGCCTCTGAGCTATTCCAGAAGTAGTGAGGAGGCTTTTTTGGAGGCCTAGGCTTTTGC
AAAACTAGTAACGGCCGCCAGTGTGCTGGAATTATCACAAGTTTGTACAAAAAAGCTGAACGAGAAACGT
AAAATGATATAAATATCAATATATTAAATTAGATTTTGCATAAAAAACAGACTACATAATACTGTAAAAC
ACAACATATCCAGTCACTATGGCGGCCGCATTAGGCACCCCAGGCTTTACACTTTATGCTTCCGGCTCGT
ATAATGTGTGGATTTTGAGTTAGGATCCGTCGAGATTTTCAGGAGCTAAGGAAGCTAAAATGGAGAAAAA
AATCACTGGATATACCACCGTTGATATATCCCAATGGCATCGTAAAGAACATTTTGAGGCATTTCAGTCA
GTTGCTCAATGTACCTATAACCAGACCGTTCAGCTGGATATTACGGCCTTTTTAAAGACCGTAAAGAAAA
ATAAGCACAAGTTTTATCCGGCCTTTATTCACATTCTTGCCCGCCTGATGAATGCTCATCCGGAATTCCG
TATGGCAATGAAAGACGGTGAGCTGGTGATATGGGATAGTGTTCACCCTTGTTACACCGTTTTCCATGAG
CAAACTGAAACGTTTTCATCGCTCTGGAGTGAATACCACGACGATTTCCGGCAGTTTCTACACATATATT
CGCAAGATGTGGCGTGTTACGGTGAAAACCTGGCCTATTTCCCTAAAGGGTTTATTGAGAATATGTTTTT
CGTCTCAGCCAATCCCTGGGTGAGTTTCACCAGTTTTGATTTAAACGTGGCCAATATGGACAACTTCTTC
GCCCCCGTTTTCACCATGGGCAAATATTATACGCAAGGCGACAAGGTGCTGATGCCGCTGGCGATTCAGG
TTCATCATGCCGTTTGTGATGGCTTCCATGTCGGCAGAATGCTTAATGAATTACAACAGTACTGCGATGA
GTGGCAGGGCGGGGCGTAAACGCGTGGATCCGGCTTACTAAAAGCCAGATAACAGTATGCGTATTTGCGC
GCTGATTTTTGCGGTATAAGAATATATACTGATATGTATACCCGAAGTATGTCAAAAAGAGGTATGCTAT
GAAGCAGCGTATTACAGTGACAGTTGACAGCGACAGCTATCAGTTGCTCAAGGCATATATGATGTCAATA
TCTCCGGTCTGGTAAGCACAACCATGCAGAATGAAGCCCGTCGTCTGCGTGCCGAACGCTGGAAAGCGGA
AAATCAGGAAGGGATGGCTGAGGTCGCCCGGTTTATTGAAATGAACGGCTCTTTTGCTGACGAGAACAGG
GGCTGGTGAAATGCAGTTTAAGGTTTACACCTATAAAAGAGAGAGCCGTTATCGTCTGTTTGTGGATGTA
CAGAGTGATATTATTGACACGCCCGGGCGACGGATGGTGATCCCCCTGGCCAGTGCACGTCTGCTGTCAG
ATAAAGTCTCCCGTGAACTTTACCCGGTGGTGCATATCGGGGATGAAAGCTGGCGCATGATGACCACCGA
TATGGCCAGTGTGCCGGTCTCCGTTATCGGGGAAGAAGTGGCTGATCTCAGCCACCGCGAAAATGACATC
AAAAACGCCATTAACCTGATGTTCTGGGGAATATAAATGTCAGGCTCCCTTATACACAGCCAGTCTGCAG
GTCGACCATAGTGACTGGATATGTTGTGTTTTACAGTATTATGTAGTCTGTTTTTTATGCAAAATCTAAT
TTAATATATTGATATTTATATCATTTTACGTTTCTCGTTCAGCTTTCTTGTACAAAGTGGTGATAATTCT
GCAGATATCCATCACACTGGCGGCCGCTCGAGCGCCCCTCTCCCCTAACGTTACTGGCCGAAGCCGCTTG
GAATAAGGCCGGTGTGCGTTTGTCTATATGTTATTTTCCACCATATTGCCGTCTTTTGGCAATGTGAGGG
CCCGGAAACCTGGCCCTGTCTTCTTGACGAGCATTCCTAGGGGTCTTTCCCCTCTCGCCAAAGGAATGCA
AGGTCTGTTGAATGTCGTGAAGGAAGCAGTTCCTCTGGAAGCTTCTTGAAGACAAACAACGTCTGTAGCG
ACCCTTTGCAGGCAGCGGAACCCCCCACCTGGCGACAGGTGCCTCTGCGGCCAAAAGCCACGTGTATAAG
ATACACCTGCAAAGGCGGCACAACCCCAGTGCCACGTTGTGAGTTGGATAGTTGTGGAAAGAGTCAAATG
GCTCTCCTCAAGCGTATTCAACAAGGGGCTGAAGGATGCCCAGAAGGTACCCCATTGTATGGGATCTGAT
CTGGGGCCTCGGTGCACATGCTTTACATGTGTTTAGTCGAGGTTAAAAAAACGTCTAGGCCCCCCGAACC
ACGGGGACGTGGTTTTCCTTTGAAAAACACGATGATAATCCATGGCCAAGCCTTTGTCTCAAGAAGAATC
CACCCTCATTGAAAGAGCAACGGCTACAATCAACAGCATCCCCATCTCTGAAGACTACAGCGTCGCCAGC
GCAGCTCTCTCTAGCGACGGCCGCATCTTCACTGGTGTCAATGTATATCATTTTACTGGGGGACCTTGTG
CAGAACTCGTGGTGCTGGGCACTGCTGCTGCTGCGGCAGCTGGCAACCTGACTTGTATCGTCGCGATCGG
AAATGAGAACAGGGGCATCTTGAGCCCCTGCGGACGGTGCCGACAGGTGCTTCTCGATCTGCATCCTGGG
ATCAAAGCCATAGTGAAGGACAGTGATGGACAGCCGACGGCAGTTGGGATTCGTGAATTGCTGCCCTCTG
GTTATGTGTGGGAGGGCTAAGCTAGCCTAGTGCCATTTGTTCAGTGGTTCGTAGGGCTTTCCCCCACTGT
TTGGCTTTCAGTTATATGGATGATGTGGTATTGGGGGCCAAGTCTGTACAGCATCTTGAGTCCCTTTTTA
CCGCTGTTACCAATTTTCTTTTGTCTTTGGGTATACATTTAAACCCTAACAAAACAAAGAGATGGGGTTA
CTCTCTAAATTTTATGGGTTATGTCATTGGATGTTATGGGTCCTTGCCACAAGAACACATCATACAAAAA
ATCAAAGAATGTTTTAGAAAACTTCCTATTAACAGGCCTATTGATTGGAAAGTATGTCAACGAATTGTGG
GTCTTTTGGGTTTTGCTGCCCCTTTTACACAATGTGGTTATCCTGCGTTGATGCCTTTGTATGCATGTAT
TCAATCTAAGCAGGCTTTCACTTTCTCGCCAACTTACAAGGCCTTTCTGTGTAAACAATACCTGAACCTT
TACCCCGTTGCCCGGCAACGGCCAGGTCTGTGCCAAGTGTTTGCTGACGCAACCCCCACTGGCTGGGGCT
TGGTCATGGGCCATCAGCGCATGCGTGGAACCTTTTCGGCTCCTCTGCCGATCCATACTGCGGAACTCCT
AGCCGCTTGTTTTGCTCGCAGCAGGTCTGGAGCAAACATTATCGGGACTGATAACTCTGTTGTCCTATCC
CGCAAATATACATCGTTTCCATGGCTGCTAGGCTGTGCTGCCAACTGGATCCTGCGCGGGACGTCCTTTG
TTTACGTCCCGTCGGCGCTGAATCCTGCGGACGACCCTTCTCGGGGTCGCTTGGGACTCTCTCGTCCCCT
TCTCCGTCTGCCGTTCCGACCGACCACGGGGCGCACCTCTCTTTACGCGGACTCCCCGTCTGTGCCTTCT
CATCTGCCGGACCGTGTGCACTTCGCTTCACCTCTGCACGTCGCATGGAGACCACCGTGAACGCCCACCA
AATATTGCCCAAGGTCTTACATAAGAGGACTCTTGGACTCTCAGCAATGTCAACGACCGACCTTGAGGCA
TACTTCAAAGACTGTTTGTTTAAAGACTGGGAGGAGTTGGGGGAGGAGATTAGGTTAAAGGTCTTTGTAC
TAGGAGGCTGTAGGCATAAATTGGTCTGCGCACCAGCACCATGGCGCAATCACTAGAGCGGGGTACCTTT
AAGACCAATGACTTACAAGGCAGCTGTAGATCTTAGCCACTTTTTAAAAGAAAAGGGGGGACTGGAAGGG
CTAATTCACTCCCAACGAAGACAAGATCTGCTTTTTGCTTGTACTGGGTCTCTCTGGTTAGACCAGATCT
GAGCCTGGGAGCTCTCTGGCTAACTAGGGAACCCACTGCTTAAGCCTCAATAAAGCTTGCCTTGAGTGCT
TCAAGTAGTGTGTGCCCGTCTGTTGTGTGACTCTGGTAACTAGAGATCCCTCAGACCCTTTTAGTCAGTG
TGGAAAATCTCTAGCAGTAGTAGTTCATGTCATCTTATTATTCAGTATTTATAACTTGCAAAGAAATGAA
TATCAGAGAGTGAGAGGAACTTGTTTATTGCAGCTTATAATGGTTACAAATAAAGCAATAGCATCACAAA
TTTCACAAATAAAGCATTTTTTTCACTGCATTCTAGTTGTGGTTTGTCCAAACTCATCAATGTATCTTAT
CATGTCTGGCTCTAGCTATCCCGCCCCTAACTCCGCCCATCCCGCCCCTAACTCCGCCCAGTTCCGCCCA
TTCTCCGCCCCATGGCTGACTAATTTTTTTTATTTATGCAGAGGCCGAGGCCGGATCCCTTGAGTGGCTT
TCATCCTGGAGCAGACTTTGCAGTCTGTGGACTGCAACACAACATTGCCTTTATGTGTAACTCTTGGCTG
AAGCTCTTACACCAATGCTGGGGGACATGTACCTCCCAGGGGCCCAGGAAGACTACGGGAGGCTACACCA
ACGTCAATCAGAGGGGCCTGTGTAGCTACCGATAAGCGGACCCTCAAGAGGGCATTAGCAATAGTGTTTA
TAAGGCCCCCTTGTTAATTCTTGAAGACGAAAGGGCCTCGTGATACGCCTATTTTTATAGGTTAATGTCA
TGATAATAATGGTTTCTTAGACGTCAGGTGGCACTTTTCGGGGAAATGTGCGCGGAACCCCTATTTGTTT
ATTTTTCTAAATACATTCAAATATGTATCCGCTCATGAGACAATAACCCTGATAAATGCTTCAATAATAT
TGAAAAAGGAAGAGTATGAGTATTCAACATTTCCGTGTCGCCCTTATTCCCTTTTTTGCGGCATTTTGCC
TTCCTGTTTTTGCTCACCCAGAAACGCTGGTGAAAGTAAAAGATGCTGAAGATCAGTTGGGTGCACGAGT
GGGTTACATCGAACTGGATCTCAACAGCGGTAAGATCCTTGAGAGTTTTCGCCCCGAAGAACGTTTTCCA
ATGATGAGCACTTTTAAAGTTCTGCTATGTGGCGCGGTATTATCCCGTGTTGACGCCGGGCAAGAGCAAC
TCGGTCGCCGCATACACTATTCTCAGAATGACTTGGTTGAGTACTCACCAGTCACAGAAAAGCATCTTAC
GGATGGCATGACAGTAAGAGAATTATGCAGTGCTGCCATAACCATGAGTGATAACACTGCGGCCAACTTA
CTTCTGACAACGATCGGAGGACCGAAGGAGCTAACCGCTTTTTTGCACAACATGGGGGATCATGTAACTC
GCCTTGATCGTTGGGAACCGGAGCTGAATGAAGCCATACCAAACGACGAGCGTGACACCACGATGCCTGC
AGCAATGGCAACAACGTTGCGCAAACTATTAACTGGCGAACTACTTACTCTAGCTTCCCGGCAACAATTA
ATAGACTGGATGGAGGCGGATAAAGTTGCAGGACCACTTCTGCGCTCGGCCCTTCCGGCTGGCTGGTTTA
TTGCTGATAAATCTGGAGCCGGTGAGCGTGGGTCTCGCGGTATCATTGCAGCACTGGGGCCAGATGGTAA
GCCCTCCCGTATCGTAGTTATCTACACGACGGGGAGTCAGGCAACTATGGATGAACGAAATAGACAGATC
GCTGAGATAGGTGCCTCACTGATTAAGCATTGGTAACTGTCAGACCAAGTTTACTCATATATACTTTAGA
TTGATTTAAAACTTCATTTTTAATTTAAAAGGATCTAGGTGAAGATCCTTTTTGATAATCTCATGACCAA
AATCCCTTAACGTGAGTTTTCGTTCCACTGAGCGTCAGACCCCGTAGAAAAGATCAAAGGATCTTCTTGA
GATCCTTTTTTTCTGCGCGTAATCTGCTGCTTGCAAACAAAAAAACCACCGCTACCAGCGGTGGTTTGTT
TGCCGGATCAAGAGCTACCAACTCTTTTTCCGAAGGTAACTGGCTTCAGCAGAGCGCAGATACCAAATAC
TGTCCTTCTAGTGTAGCCGTAGTTAGGCCACCACTTCAAGAACTCTGTAGCACCGCCTACATACCTCGCT
CTGCTAATCCTGTTACCAGTGGCTGCTGCCAGTGGCGATAAGTCGTGTCTTACCGGGTTGGACTCAAGAC
GATAGTTACCGGATAAGGCGCAGCGGTCGGGCTGAACGGGGGGTTCGTGCACACAGCCCAGCTTGGAGCG
AACGACCTACACCGAACTGAGATACCTACAGCGTGAGCTATGAGAAAGCGCCACGCTTCCCGAAGGGAGA
AAGGCGGACAGGTATCCGGTAAGCGGCAGGGTCGGAACAGGAGAGCGCACGAGGGAGCTTCCAGGGGGAA
ACGCCTGGTATCTTTATAGTCCTGTCGGGTTTCGCCACCTCTGACTTGAGCGTCGATTTTTGTGATGCTC
GTCAGGGGGGCGGAGCCTATGGAAAAACGCCAGCAACGCGGCCTTTTTACGGTTCCTGGCCTTTTGCTGG
CCTTGAAGCTGTCCCTGATGGTCGTCATCTACCTGCCTGGACAGCATGGCCTGCAACGCGGGCATCCCGA
TGCCGCCGGAAGCGAGAAGAATCATAATGGGGAAGGCCATCCAGCCTCGCGTCG
